Addgene plasmid #57587: tdEos-CAF1-C-10
Purpose: Localization: Chromatin Assembly Factor 1, Excitation: 505 / 569, Emission: 516 / 581
Depositing lab: Michael Davidson. Depositing organization: Florida State University, Tallahassee.
Backbone
  Vector backbone: tdEos-C1
  Backbone size w/o insert (bp): 4750
  Vector type: Mammalian Expression
  Selectable markers: Neomycin (select with G418)
Growth in bacteria
  Bacterial resistance: Kanamycin, 50 μg/mL
  Growth temperature: 37°C
  Growth strain: DH5alpha
  Copy number: High Copy
Gene/Insert
  Gene/Insert name: CAF1 (alt name: NM_013733.3)
  Species: M. musculus (mouse)
  Promoter: CMV
  Tag / fusion protein: tdEos (N terminal on backbone)
  Cloning method: Unknown
  Sequencing primers: 5′ CMV-F; 3′ SV40pA-R
Terms and licenses: Academic/Nonprofit Terms; Industry Terms
Depositor comments: . Excitation = 505 / 569; Emission = 516 / 581
How to cite: tdEos-CAF1-C-10 was a gift from Michael Davidson (Addgene plasmid # 57587 ; http://n2t.net/addgene:57587 ; RRID:Addgene_57587)
