[The description below was written by a language model from this plasmid's Addgene catalogue record.]
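Description:
tdEos-CAF1-C-10 is a mammalian expression plasmid built on the tdEos-C1 backbone (about 4.75 kb without insert), a C1-style fluorescent protein fusion vector. It is maintained in bacteria as a high-copy plasmid under kanamycin selection, and it carries a neomycin resistance marker so that transfected mammalian cells can be selected with G418. The record does not include a feature table, so the origin of replication and the exact arrangement of the resistance cassette are not documented here. The listed 3′ sequencing primer implies an SV40 polyadenylation signal downstream of the insert.

The payload is mouse CAF1 (chromatin assembly factor 1; the record gives a RefSeq mRNA accession as an alternative name), expressed from the CMV promoter as a fusion with tdEos at its N terminus, the tag being supplied by the backbone. The "C-10" in the name probably denotes the C-type fusion orientation and a 10-residue linker, but the record does not spell this out. The cloning method is listed as unknown.

tdEos is a tandem-dimer form of the green-to-red photoconvertible protein Eos, which explains the paired spectral values in the record: excitation/emission of 505/516 nm for the green state and 569/581 nm for the red state after photoconversion.

The stated purpose is localization. The fusion acts as a fluorescent marker for chromatin assembly factor 1 in mammalian cells. Because the tag is photoconvertible, it is generally suited to tracking a selected protein population over time and to localization-based super-resolution imaging, though the record names no specific application.
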