>Addgene plasmid #57587 | tdEos-CAF1-C-10 | depositor partial sequence | sequence record 88736 | insert sequence
GACGTCAGATCGCTAGCGCTACCGGTCGCCACCATGAGTGCGATTAAGCCAGACATGAAGATCAACCTCC
GTATGGAAGGCAACGTAAACGGGCACCACTTTGTGATCGACGGAGATGGTACAGGCAAGCCTTTTGAGGG
AAAACAGAGTATGGATCTTGAAGTCAAAGAGGGCGGACCTCTGCCTTTTGCCTTTGATATCCTGACCACT
GCATTCCATTACGGCAACAGGGTATTCGCCGAATATCCAGACCACATACAAGACTATTTTAAGCAGTCGT
TTCCTAAGGGGTATTCGTGGGAACGAAGCTTGACTTTCGAAGACGGGGGCATTTGCATTGCCAGAAACGA
CATAACAATGGAAGGGGACACTTTCTATAATAAAGTTCGATTTCACGGTGTAAACTTTCCCGCCAATGGT
CCAGTTATGCAGAAGAAGACGCTGAAATGGGAGCCCTCCACTGAGAAAATGTATGTGCGTGATGGAGTGC
TGACTGGTGATATTCGCATGGCTTTGTTGCTTGAAGGAAATGCCCATTACCGATGTGACTTCAGAACTAC
TTACAAAGCTAAGGAGAAGGGTGTCAAGTTACCAGGCTACCACTTTGTGGACCACTGCATTGAGATTTTA
AGCCATGACAAAGATTACAACAAGGTTAAGCTGTATGAGCATGCTGTTGCTCATTCTGGATTGCCTGACA
ATGCCAGACGATCCGGTAGCGGTCACGGTACTGGTTCTACTGGTTCTGGTTCTTCTGAGAGTGCGATTAA
GCCAGACATGAAGATCAACCTCCGTATGGAAGGCAACGTAAACGGGCACCACTTTGTGATCGACGGAGAT
GGTACAGGCAAGCCTTTTGAGGGAAAACAGAGTATGGATCTTGAAGTCAAAGAGGGCGGACCTCTGCCTT
TTGCCTTTGATATCCTGACCACTGCATTCCATTACGGCAACAGGGTATTCGCCGAATATCCAGACCACAT
ACAAGACTATTTTAAGCAGTCGTTTCCTAAGGGGTATTCGTGGGAACGAAGCTTGACTTTCGAAGACGGG
GGCATTTGCATTGCCAGAAACGACATAACAATGGAAGGGGACACTTTCTATAATAAAGTTCGATTTCACG
GTGTAAACTTTCCCGCCAATGGTCCAGTTATGCAGAAGAAGACGCTGAAATGGGAGCCCTCCACTGAGAA
AATGTATGTGCGTGATGGAGTGCTGACTGGTGATATTCGCATGGCTTTGTTGCTTGAAGGAAATGCCCAT
TACCGATGTGACTTCAGAACTACTTACAAAGCTAAGGAGAAGGGTGTCAAGTTACCAGGCTACCACTTTG
TGGACCACTGCATTGAGATTTTAAGCCATGACAAAGATTACAACAAGGTTAAGCTGTATGAGCATGCTGT
TGCTCATTCTGGATTGCCTGACAATGCCAGACGATCCGGACTCAGATCTGGCAGCGGTGGAGGCTTGGAG
GAGCCGGAGGCCGCGACGCGGACAGCCGCGGCCGTGGATTGCAAAGACAGACCCGGGTTCCCAGTGAAGA
GGTTAATACAAGCCCGCTTGCCCTTCAAACGCCTGAACCTTGTTCCCAAGGAGAAAGTTGAGGAAGACAC
ATCACCAAAAGCAGCTGTGGAAAGCAAAGTCCCGGATCTACAATTGTCTTTGGGCACTTTTGAAAGCCAG
TGTCACACAGGCTCTCACGTAGGCTTGAGTACAAAGTTGGTCGGTGGCCAGGGCCCCATTGATAGCTTCT
TGAGGGCAACAATCAAGCCAGTACCGAGTGTGGTCATTATCGACCTGACGGAGAACTGCAGTGACATTCC
AGACAGCCCTGAGGGCCACAGTGAACTAAGTCCTGACACTGCTGGTGTGGTCACCACAGTGGAAGGAGCT
GCCAAGCAGCAGGAGCACTCTGCAGCAGAGCTGTGTCTCCTAGAGACCCCTTCAGACATCACTTGTCACA
TGGAAGAGGAGCCTGGGAGTCCAGGAGACCCAAAGAGGACGGGTGACTGTCAGGCTGGTTCACTACAGAG
CTGTCCGGAGCTGACCCCAGGTTCTAGGACATGCCCCACCAAGGAGTTATCAAGCTGGAGCAAGGCAGGG
GATCTCCTATTTATAGAGAAAGTGCCTGTGGTGGTGCTAGAGGACATCCTGGCCACTAAGCCCTCCATTG
CCTCTCTTCCCATGATGTCCCTGGATAGGAGTGTCACTTCAGAGAGTGAAATACTGGAGTCCTGCCCCGA
GGATGACTCCATACTGAGCCACTCCTCCACCAACTCCTCTTCTCCAACCAGCTCTCCTGAGGGACCATCC
ACACCCCCAGAACATCGGGGTGGGAGAAGCTCCCCCTCCACCCCAGCCTGCAGAGTTGCCAAGAACTTTG
TCAAAGGCTCCACAGAGAAGGGCAGGAGCAAACTGCACAGAGATAGAGAACAGCAGAGGGAAGAGAAGGA
AAAGCTGAGGGAAGAGATACGACGAGCCAAGGAGGAGGCACGGAAGAAGAAGGAGGAGGAGAAGGAGCTG
AAGGAAAAGGAGCGGAGGGAAAAGCGGGAGAAAGATGAGAAGGAGAAGGCGGAGAAGCAGCGGCTAAAGG
AGGAAAAACGCAAGGAGCGGCAGGAAGCTCTGGAGGCTAAACTGGAGGAGAAGAGGAAGAAGGAGGAAGA
GAAGCGGTTACGGGAGGAAGAGAAGCGGTTACGGGAAGAAGAGAAGCGCATTAAGGCAGAAAAGGCAGAG
ATCACTCGATTCTTCCAGAAACCGAAGACTCCGCAGGCTCCCAAGACCCTGGCCGGTTCCTGTGGTAAGT
TTGCCCCCTTTGAAATCAAAGAACACATGGTGCTGGCTCCACGGTGCCGAGCTGCCTTGGATCAAGACCT
GTGCGATCAGCTGGACCAGCTCCTGCAGCAGCAGAGTGTGGCAAGCACCTTCCTCAGTGACCTAAAAAGC
CGGCTGCCCTTGAGATCGGGGCCCACCCGGGTCTGTGGCCATGACACAGACATCATGAACAGGGATGTGG
TCATTGTGGAGAGCAGCAAGGTGGACGGTGTGTCTGAAAGGAAGAAGTTTGGCCGCATGAAGCTTCTGCA
GTTCTCAGAGAACCACCGGCCAGCATACTGGGGGACGTGGAACAAGAAGACAGCCATCATCCGCCCCCGG
AACCCCTGGGCCCAGGACAAAGACCTTCTTGACTATGAGGTAGACAGTGACGATGAGTGGGAAGAGGAGG
AACCTGGGGAGTCTTTGTCCCACAGTGAGGGGGATGAGGATGACGATGTGGGGGAAGATGAGGATGAGGA
CGATGGCTTCTTTGTGCCCCATGGGTACTTATCTGAAGATGAAGGCGTGACTGAGGAGTGTGCAGACCCT
GAGAACCACAAAGTACACCAGAAGCTGAAGGCCAAGGAGTGGGATGAGCTCCTAGCCAAGGGCAAGCGCT
TTCGTGTGCTGCAGCCTGTGCACGTGGGATGTGTATGGGCATCAGAGGCAGCCAACTGCACGAGTTCCGA
CTTGAAGCTGCTGCAGCAGTTCACTGCATGCCTGCTGGATGTGGCATCCCCTGATGAGCCAGAACCCGGG
GCCTCCAGGAGGGAAAAGAGGGACCAGCATATCCTGGCCCAGTTGCTTCCGCTGCTACATGGCAATGTGA
ATGGGAGCAAGGTGATCATCCATGAATTCCAGGAGCAATGCCGCAGGGGCCTGCTGACCCTTCCAAGTCC
CACCCCACACCTGCAGATGCCCAACTTGGAGGATGCTGTTGCTGTGCCATCCAAGGCCAGGCTGAAGCGC
CTTATCTCTGAGAACTCTGCCTATGAGAAGCGGCCCAACTTCCGTATGTGCTGGTATGTGCACCCAGAGG
TGCTCAAGAGCTTTGGCCAGGAGTGCCTGCCAGTGCCCTGCCAGTGGACCTACATCACCACCATGCCCTC
AGCACCCAGGGAAGACAGTGGCAGTGCTTCTACTGAGGGGCCTGGCCAGAGCACACCTATGCTACTCAAG
CGGAAGCCAGCGGCCACCATGTGCATCACGCAGTTTATGAAGAAGCGGCGCTATGATGGACAGGTTGGGT
CTGGGGACATGGATGGCTTCCAGGCAGACACAGAAGAGGATGAAGAGGATGACACAGACTGTATGATCAT
AGATGTGCCAGATGTTGGGAGTGACGTGTCAGAAGCTCCCATACCTGCTCCCACACTTTGCAAGTGAGGA
TCCACCGGATCTAGATAACTGATCATAATCAGCCATACCACATTGAGAA
